>Addgene plasmid #234154 | pAIP4_5EF9 | addgene full sequence | sequence record 464120 | Addgene NGS Result
GAAACTGCAATTTATTCATATCAGGATTATCAATACCATATTTTTGAAAAAGCCGTTTCTGTAATGAAGG
AGAAAACTCACCGAGGCAGTTCCATAGGATGGCAAGATCCTGGTATCGGTCTGCGATTCCGACTCGTCCA
ACATCAATACAACCTATTAATTTCCCCTCGTCAAAAATAAGGTTATCAAGTGAGAAATCACCATGAGTGA
CGACTGAATCCGGTGAGAATGGCAAAAGTTTATGCATTTCTTTCCAGACTTGTTCAACAGGCCAGCCATT
ACGCTCGTCATCAAAATCACTCGCATCAACCAAACCGTTATTCATTCGTGATTGCGCCTGAGCGAGACGA
AATACGCGATCGCTGTTAAAAGGACAATTACAAACAGGAATCGAATGCAACCGGCGCAGGAACACTGCCA
GCGCATCAACAATATTTTCACCTGAATCAGGATATTCTTCTAATACCTGGAATGCTGTTTTCCCGGGGAT
CGCAGTGGTGAGTAACCATGCATCATCAGGAGTACGGATAAAATGCTTGATGGTCGGAAGAGGCATAAAT
TCCGTCAGCCAGTTTAGTCTGACCATCTCATCTGTAACATCATTGGCAACGCTACCTTTGCCATGTTTCA
GAAACAACTCTGGCGCATCGGGCTTCCCATACAATCGATAGATTGTCGCACCTGATTGCCCGACATTATC
GCGAGCCCATTTATACCCATATAAATCAGCATCCATGTTGGAATTTAATCGCGGCCTAGAGCAAGACGTT
TCCCGTTGAATATGGCTCATAACACCCCTTGTATTACTGTTTATGTAAGCAGACAGTTTTATTGTTCATG
ACCAAAATCCCTTAACGTGAGTTTTCGTTCCACTGAGCGTCAGACCCCGTAGAAAAGATCAAAGGATCTT
CTTGAGATCCTTTTTTTCTGCGCGTAATCTGCTGCTTGCAAACAAAAAAACCACCGCTACCAGCGGTGGT
TTGTTTGCCGGATCAAGAGCTACCAACTCTTTTTCCGAAGGTAACTGGCTTCAGCAGAGCGCAGATACCA
AATACTGTCCTTCTAGTGTAGCCGTAGTTAGGCCACCACTTCAAGAACTCTGTAGCACCGCCTACATACC
TCGCTCTGCTAATCCTGTTACCAGTGGCTGCTGCCAGTGGCGATAAGTCGTGTCTTACCGGGTTGGACTC
AAGACGATAGTTACCGGATAAGGCGCAGCGGTCGGGCTGAACGGGGGGTTCGTGCACACAGCCCAGCTTG
GAGCGAACGACCTACACCGAACTGAGATACCTACAGCGTGAGCTATGAGAAAGCGCCACGCTTCCCGAAG
GGAGAAAGGCGGACAGGTATCCGGTAAGCGGCAGGGTCGGAACAGGAGAGCGCACGAGGGAGCTTCCAGG
GGGAAACGCCTGGTATCTTTATAGTCCTGTCGGGTTTCGCCACCTCTGACTTGAGCGTCGATTTTTGTGA
TGCTCGTCAGGGGGGCGGAGCCTATGGAAAAACGCCAGCAACGCGGCCTTTTTACGGTTCCTGGCCTTTT
GCTGGCCTTTTGCTCACATGTTCTTTCCTGCGTTATCCCCTGATTCTGTGGATAACCGTATTACCGCCTT
TGAGTGAGCTGATACCGCTCGCCGCAGCCGAACGACCGAGCGCAGCGAGTCAGTGAGCGAGGAAGCGGAA
GAGCGCCTGATGCGGTATTTTCTCCTTACGCATCTGTGCGGTATTTCACACCGCAATGGTGCACTCTCAG
TACAATCTGCTCTGATGCCGCATAGTTAAGCCAGTATACACTCCGCTATCGCTACGTGACTGGGTCATGG
CTGCGCCCCGACACCCGCCAACACCCGCTGACGCGCCCTGACGGGCTTGTCTGCTCCCGGCATCCGCTTA
CAGACAAGCTGTGACCGTCTCCGGGAGCTGCATGTGTCAGAGGTTTTCACCGTCATCACCGAAACGCGCG
AGGCAGCTGCGGTAAAGCTCATCAGCGTGGTCGTGAAGCGATTCACAGATGTCTGCCTGTTCATCCGCGT
CCAGCTCGTTGAGTTTCTCCAGAAGCGTTAATGTCTGGCTTCTGATAAAGCGGGCCATGTTAAGGGCGGT
TTTTTCCTGTTTGGTCACTGATGCCTCCGTGTAAGGGGGATTTCTGTTCATGGGGGTAATGATACCGATG
AAACGAGAGAGGATGCTCACGATACGGGTTACTGATGATGAACATGCCCGGTTACTGGAACGTTGTGAGG
GTAAACAACTGGCGGTATGGATGCGGCGGGACCAGAGAAAAATCACTCAGGGTCAATGCCAGCGCTTCGT
TAATACAGATGTAGGTGTTCCACAGGGTAGCCAGCAGCATCCTGCGATGCAGATCCGGAACATAATGGTG
CAGGGCGCTGACTTCCGCGTTTCCAGACTTTACGAAACACGGAAACCGAAGACCATTCATGTTGTTGCTC
AGGTCGCAGACGTTTTGCAGCAGCAGTCGCTTCACGTTCGCTCGCGTATCGGTGATTCATTCTGCTAACC
AGTAAGGCAACCCCGCCAGCCTAGCCGGGTCCTCAACGACAGGAGCACGATCATGCGCACCCGTGGGGCC
GCCATGCCGGCGATAATGGCCTGCTTCTCGCCGAAACGTTTGGTGGCGGGACCAGTGACGAAGGCTTGAG
CGAGGGCGTGCAAGATTCCGAATACCGCAAGCGACAGGCCGATCATCGTCGCGCTCCAGCGAAAGCGGTC
CTCGCCGAAAATGACCCAGAGCGCTGCCGGCACCTGTCCTACGAGTTGCATGATAAAGAAGACAGTCATA
AGTGCGGCGACGATAGTCATGCCCCGCGCCCACCGGAAGGAGCTGACTGGGTTGAAGGCTCTCAAGGGCA
TCGGTCGAGATCCCGGTGCCTAATGAGTGAGCTAACTTACATTAATTGCGTTGCGCTCACTGCCCGCTTT
CCAGTCGGGAAACCTGTCGTGCCAGCTGCATTAATGAATCGGCCAACGCGCGGGGAGAGGCGGTTTGCGT
ATTGGGCGCCAGGGTGGTTTTTCTTTTCACCAGTGAGACGGGCAACAGCTGATTGCCCTTCACCGCCTGG
CCCTGAGAGAGTTGCAGCAAGCGGTCCACGCTGGTTTGCCCCAGCAGGCGAAAATCCTGTTTGATGGTGG
TTAACGGCGGGATATAACATGAGCTGTCTTCGGTATCGTCGTATCCCACTACCGAGATGTCCGCACCAAC
GCGCAGCCCGGACTCGGTAATGGCGCGCATTGCGCCCAGCGCCATCTGATCGTTGGCAACCAGCATCGCA
GTGGGAACGATGCCCTCATTCAGCATTTGCATGGTTTGTTGAAAACCGGACATGGCACTCCAGTCGCCTT
CCCGTTCCGCTATCGGCTGAATTTGATTGCGAGTGAGATATTTATGCCAGCCAGCCAGACGCAGACGCGC
CGAGACAGAACTTAATGGGCCCGCTAACAGCGCGATTTGCTGGTGACCCAATGCGACCAGATGCTCCACG
CCCAGTCGCGTACCGTCTTCATGGGAGAAAATAATACTGTTGATGGGTGTCTGGTCAGAGACATCAAGAA
ATAACGCCGGAACATTAGTGCAGGCAGCTTCCACAGCAATGGCATCCTGGTCATCCAGCGGATAGTTAAT
GATCAGCCCACTGACGCGTTGCGCGAGAAGATTGTGCACCGCCGCTTTACAGGCTTCGACGCCGCTTCGT
TCTACCATCGACACCACCACGCTGGCACCCAGTTGATCGGCGCGAGATTTAATCGCCGCGACAATTTGCG
ACGGCGCGTGCAGGGCCAGACTGGAGGTGGCAACGCCAATCAGCAACGACTGTTTGCCCGCCAGTTGTTG
TGCCACGCGGTTGGGAATGTAATTCAGCTCCGCCATCGCCGCTTCCACTTTTTCCCGCGTTTTCGCAGAA
ACGTGGCTGGCCTGGTTCACCACGCGGGAAACGGTCTGATAAGAGACACCGGCATACTCTGCGACATCGT
ATAACGTTACTGGTTTCACATTCACCACCCTGAATTGACTCTCTTCCGGGCGCTATCATGCCATACCGCG
AAAGGTTTTGCGCCATTCGATGGTGTCCGGGATCTCGACGCTCTCCCTTATGCGACTCCTGCATTAGGAA
GCAGCCCAGTAGTAGGTTGAGGCCGTTGAGCACCGCCGCCGCAAGGAATGGTGCATGCAAGGAGATGGCG
CCCAACAGTCCCCCGGCCACGGGGCCTGCCACCATACCCACGCCGAAACAAGCGCTCATGAGCCCGAAGT
GGCGAGCCCGATCTTCCCCATCGGTGATGTCGGCGATATAGGCGCCAGCAACCGCACCTGTGGCGCCGGT
GATGCCGGCCACGATGCGTCCGGCGTAGAGGATCGAGATCGATCTCGATCCCGCGAAATTAATACGACTC
ACTATAGGGGAATTGTGAGCGGATAACAATTCCCCTCTAGAAATAATTTTGTTTAACTTTAAGAAGGAGA
TATACATATGATGGCGAAGATTCATCACCATCATCACCATCACCATCACCACGGTAGCCTGCAAGATTCG
GAAGTCAACCAAGAAGCAAAGCCGGAAGTCAAGCCGGAAGTGAAACCGGAAACCCATATTAACCTGAAAG
TTAGTGACGGCAGCTCTGAAATTTTCTTTAAGATCAAAAAGACCACGCCGCTGCGTCGCCTGATGGAAGC
GTTTGCCAAACGTCAGGGCAAGGAAATGGATAGCCTGCGTTTCCTGTATGACGGTATTCGCATCCAGGCA
GATCAAGCGCCGGAAGACCTGGACATGGAAGACAACGACATCATTGAAGCCCACCGTGAACAGATTGGCG
GCTCTGGAAGGCAACGATTTGGAAGACTAGAATTAAAACGCATTAGCGGTCGTGGCTTCAAAAACGACGA
AGAGATCTTGATCGGCAACGGCACGATTCAGAAAATCGGCATTTGGGATGGTGAAGAGGAGTTCCACGTG
CGCTGCGGTGAGTGCCGTGGCATCCTTAAGAAGTCCCAAATGCGTATGGAAAAACTCTTGATTAACAGCG
CAAAAAAAGAAGATATGAAGGACTTAATCATCCTGTGTATGGTTTTTAGCCAAGATACCCGTATGTTCCA
AGGTGTGAGAGGCGAGATTAATTTTCTGAACCGCGCGGGTCAGCTGTTGTCTCCGATGTATCAGCTGCAG
CGTTACTTCCTGAATCGTAGCAATGACCTGTTTGACCAGTGGGGTTATGAAGAGTCCCCGAAGGCGAGCG
AACTGCATGGTATCAACGAACTGATGAACGCTTCGGATTACACCCTGAAGGGTGTTGTCGTGACCGGTTC
GTAATGACTCGAGCACCACCACCACCACCACTGAGATCCGGCTGCTAACAAAGCCCGAAAGGAAGCTGAG
TTGGCTGCTGCCACCGCTGAGCAATAACTAGCATAACCCCTTGGGGCCTCTAAACGGGTCTTGAGGGGTT
TTTTGCTGAAAGGAGGAACTATATCCGGATTGGCGAATGGG
[124 nt withheld, positions 5502-5625]
C
[91 nt withheld, positions 5627-5717]
A
[49 nt withheld, positions 5719-5767]
CCTTTGACGTTGGAGTCCACGTTCTTT
[37 nt withheld, positions 5795-5831]
ACCCTATCTCGGTCTATTCTTTTGATTTATAAGGGATTTTGCCGATTTCGGCCTATTGGTTAAAAAATGA
GCTGATTTAACAAAAATTTAACGCGAATTTTAACAAAATATTAACGCTTACAATTTAGGTGGCACTTTTC
GGGGAAATGTGCGCGGAACCCCTATTTGTTTATTTTTCTAAATACATTCAAATATGTATCCGCTCATGAA
TTAATTCTTAGAAAAACTCATCGAGCATCAAAT
Features (pLannotate 1.2.2; 21 found; start..end, strand, type, name):
    912..1500    +  rep_origin     ori: high-copy-number ColE1/pMB1/pBR322/pUC origin of replication
   1686..1825    -  misc_feature   bom: basis of mobility region from pBR322
   1927..2118    -  CDS            rop: Rop protein, which maintains plasmids at low copy number; rop
   2135..2515    +  CDS            YPB1_ECOLX: Protein predicted: Swiss-Prot protein existence level 4. From Escherichia coli.
   2587..2878    -  CDS            TcR (fragment): tetracycline efflux protein; tet; confers resistance to tetracycline
   2893..2914    -  protein_bind   CAP binding site: CAP binding activates transcription in the presence of cAMP. E. coli catabolite activator protein
   2927..4009    -  CDS            lacI: lac repressor; lacI; The lac repressor binds to the lac operator to inhibit transcription in E. coli. This inhibition can be relieved by adding lactose or isopropyl-β-D-thiogalactopyranoside (IPTG).
   4010..4087    -  promoter       lacI promoter: lacI
   4095..4374    -  CDS            TcR (fragment): tetracycline efflux protein; tet; confers resistance to tetracycline
   4400..4418    +  promoter       T7 promoter: promoter for bacteriophage T7 RNA polymerase
   4419..4443    +  protein_bind   lac operator: The lac repressor binds to the lac operator to inhibit transcription in E. coli. This inhibition can be relieved by adding lactose or isopropyl-β-D-thiogalactopyranoside (IPTG). lac repressor encoded by lacI
   4458..4480    +  RBS            RBS: efficient ribosome binding site from bacteriophage T7 gene 10 (Olins and Rangwala, 1989)
   4512..4531    +  CDS            7xHis (fragment): 6xHis affinity tag
   4539..4835    +  CDS            SMT3: SMT3_YEAST - Experimental evidence at protein level: Swiss-Prot protein existence level 1. Not known; suppressor of MIF2 mutations. From Saccharomyces cerevisiae (strain ATCC 204508 / S288c) (Baker's yeast).
   4839..5315    +  CDS            PB2 (fragment): PB2_INBLE - Experimental evidence at protein level: Swiss-Prot protein existence level 1. Plays an essential role in transcription initiation and cap- stealing mechanism, in which cellular capped pre-mRNAs are used to generate primers for viral transcription. Recognizes and binds a wide range of cap structures of target pre-RNAs which are subsequently cleaved after 10-13 nucleotides by the viral protein PA. Plays a role in the initiation of the viral genome replication and modulates the activity of the ribonucleoprotein (RNP) complex. From Influenza B virus (strain B/Lee/1940).
   5334..5351    +  CDS            9xHis (fragment): 9xHis affinity tag
   5361..5410    +  CDS            SET1 (fragment): solubility-enhancement tag derived from T7 phage gene 10B
   5418..5465    +  terminator     T7 terminator: transcription terminator for bacteriophage T7 RNA polymerase
   5502..5930    +  rep_origin     f1 ori (sequence partly withheld): f1 bacteriophage origin of replication; arrow indicates direction of (+) strand synthesis
   5983..6040    +  promoter       AmpR promoter (fragment): bla
   6049..790     -  CDS            KanR (across the origin): aminoglycoside phosphotransferase; aph(3')-Ia; confers resistance to kanamycin in bacteria or G418 (Geneticin®) in eukaryotes
