[The description below was written by a language model from this plasmid's Addgene catalogue record and pLannotate feature annotations shown in this document.]
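Description:
pAIP4_5EF9 is a bacterial expression plasmid built on a pET29b backbone for producing a fragment of influenza B virus (B/Lee/1940) polymerase basic protein 2 (PB2) in Escherichia coli. It replicates from a ColE1/pMB1-type origin and retains the pBR322-derived bom and rop elements. The catalogue lists it as high copy, although rop is annotated as a copy-number-lowering function. Selection is by kanamycin through an aph(3')-Ia gene. An f1 origin is also present, and short tetracycline-resistance fragments flanking the lacI region appear to be backbone remnants rather than functional markers.

The expression cassette follows the standard pET layout. A T7 promoter is followed immediately by a lac operator and the T7 gene 10 ribosome binding site, and a T7 terminator closes the unit. A plasmid-borne lacI gene supplies repressor, so expression depends on a host providing T7 RNA polymerase and can be induced with IPTG. The open reading frame begins with a 10x His tag (detected only partially in the annotation) fused to yeast Smt3, the SUMO homologue, followed directly by the 477 bp PB2 segment. This insert was made from synthetic DNA and placed by Golden Gate assembly using BsaI sites that were destroyed in the process. PB2 takes part in cap binding during viral cap-snatching transcription, but the record does not name which domain the fragment covers.

The His-Smt3 fusion supports affinity capture and release of the target by SUMO-specific protease cleavage, consistent with the associated work on high-throughput purification by protease elution. Additional His-tag and T7 gene 10B-derived fragments are annotated downstream of the insert. The record does not indicate whether these are translated, and the catalogue lists only the N-terminal tag.
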