Addgene plasmid #234154: pAIP4_5EF9
Purpose: Heterologous protein expression of polymerase basic protein 2 (RNA-directed RNA polymerase subunit P3) in Escherichia coli
Depositing lab: Christopher Bahl. Depositing organization: AI Proteins. Publication: Facile, high-throughput protein purification enabled by high-efficiency protease elution. Cárcamo Noriega EN, Truebridge IS, Teets FD 3rd, Bowman JW 3rd, Rodriguez N, Howard TA, Bahl CD. Protein Sci. 2026 Sep;35(9):e70746. doi: 10.1002/pro.70746. PubMed 42555168.
Backbone
  Vector backbone: pET29b
  Backbone size w/o insert (bp): 5679
  Vector type: Bacterial Expression
Growth in bacteria
  Bacterial resistance: Kanamycin, 50 μg/mL
  Growth temperature: 37°C
  Growth strain: DH10B
  Copy number: High Copy
Gene/Insert
  Gene/Insert name: 5EF9 (alt names: PB2_INBLE; Polymerase basic protein 2 (RNA-directed RNA polymerase subunit P3))
  Species: Influenza B virus (B/Lee/1940)
  Insert size (bp): 477
  Entrez Gene: PB2 (a.k.a. FLUBVsRNA-2gp1)
  Promoter: T7
  Tag / fusion protein: 10x HisTag-Smt3 (N terminal on backbone)
  Cloning method: Golden Gate
  Sequencing primers: 5′ T7-promoter; 3′ T7-Term
Resource information
  A portion of this plasmid was derived from a plasmid made by: Synthetic DNA
Terms and licenses: Academic/Nonprofit Terms; Industry Terms
Depositor comments: 5' cloning site: BsaI (destroyed), 3' cloning site: BsaI (destroyed)
How to cite: pAIP4_5EF9 was a gift from Christopher Bahl (Addgene plasmid # 234154 ; http://n2t.net/addgene:234154 ; RRID:Addgene_234154)
